>Addgene plasmid #157946 | Lenti-117G-hyeA3A-BE4max | addgene full sequence | sequence record 318810 | Addgene NGS Result
AGGCCGAGGCCGCCTCTGCCTCTGAGCTATTCCAGAAGTAGTGAGGAGGCTTTTTTGGAGGCCTAGGCTT
TTGCAAAAAGCTCCCGGGAGCTTGTATATCCATTTTCGGATCTGATCAGCACGTGTTGACAATTAATCAT
CGGCATAGTATATCGGCATAGTATAATACGACAAGGTGAGGAACTAAACCATGGCCAAGTTGACCAGTGC
CGTTCCGGTGCTCACCGCGCGCGACGTCGCCGGAGCGGTCGAGTTCTGGACCGACCGGCTCGGGTTCTCC
CGGGACTTCGTGGAGGACGACTTCGCCGGTGTGGTCCGGGACGACGTGACCCTGTTCATCAGCGCGGTCC
AGGACCAGGTGGTGCCGGACAACACCCTGGCCTGGGTGTGGGTGCGCGGCCTGGACGAGCTGTACGCCGA
GTGGTCGGAGGTCGTGTCCACGAACTTCCGGGACGCCTCCGGGCCGGCCATGACCGAGATCGGCGAGCAG
CCGTGGGGGCGGGAGTTCGCCCTGCGCGACCCGGCCGGCAACTGCGTGCACTTCGTGGCCGAGGAGCAGG
ACTGACACGTGCTACGAGATTTCGATTCCACCGCCGCCTTCTATGAAAGGTTGGGCTTCGGAATCGTTTT
CCGGGACGCCGGCTGGATGATCCTCCAGCGCGGGGATCTCATGCTGGAGTTCTTCGCCCACCCCAACTTG
TTTATTGCAGCTTATAATGGTTACAAATAAAGCAATAGCATCACAAATTTCACAAATAAAGCATTTTTTT
CACTGCATTCTAGTTGTGGTTTGTCCAAACTCATCAATGTATCTTATCATGTCTGTATACCGTCGACCTC
TAGCTAGAGCTTGGCGTAATCATGGTCATAGCTGTTTCCTGTGTGAAATTGTTATCCGCTCACAATTCCA
CACAACATACGAGCCGGAAGCATAAAGTGTAAAGCCTGGGGTGCCTAATGAGTGAGCTAACTCACATTAA
TTGCGTTGCGCTCACTGCCCGCTTTCCAGTCGGGAAACCTGTCGTGCCAGCTGCATTAATGAATCGGCCA
ACGCGCGGGGAGAGGCGGTTTGCGTATTGGGCGCTCTTCCGCTTCCTCGCTCACTGACTCGCTGCGCTCG
GTCGTTCGGCTGCGGCGAGCGGTATCAGCTCACTCAAAGGCGGTAATACGGTTATCCACAGAATCAGGGG
ATAACGCAGGAAAGAACATGTGAGCAAAAGGCCAGCAAAAGGCCAGGAACCGTAAAAAGGCCGCGTTGCT
GGCGTTTTTCCATAGGCTCCGCCCCCCTGACGAGCATCACAAAAATCGACGCTCAAGTCAGAGGTGGCGA
AACCCGACAGGACTATAAAGATACCAGGCGTTTCCCCCTGGAAGCTCCCTCGTGCGCTCTCCTGTTCCGA
CCCTGCCGCTTACCGGATACCTGTCCGCCTTTCTCCCTTCGGGAAGCGTGGCGCTTTCTCATAGCTCACG
CTGTAGGTATCTCAGTTCGGTGTAGGTCGTTCGCTCCAAGCTGGGCTGTGTGCACGAACCCCCCGTTCAG
CCCGACCGCTGCGCCTTATCCGGTAACTATCGTCTTGAGTCCAACCCGGTAAGACACGACTTATCGCCAC
TGGCAGCAGCCACTGGTAACAGGATTAGCAGAGCGAGGTATGTAGGCGGTGCTACAGAGTTCTTGAAGTG
GTGGCCTAACTACGGCTACACTAGAAGAACAGTATTTGGTATCTGCGCTCTGCTGAAGCCAGTTACCTTC
GGAAAAAGAGTTGGTAGCTCTTGATCCGGCAAACAAACCACCGCTGGTAGCGGTGGTTTTTTTGTTTGCA
AGCAGCAGATTACGCGCAGAAAAAAAGGATCTCAAGAAGATCCTTTGATCTTTTCTACGGGGTCTGACGC
TCAGTGGAACGAAAACTCACGTTAAGGGATTTTGGTCATGAGATTATCAAAAAGGATCTTCACCTAGATC
CTTTTAAATTAAAAATGAAGTTTTAAATCAATCTAAAGTATATATGAGTAAACTTGGTCTGACAGTTACC
AATGCTTAATCAGTGAGGCACCTATCTCAGCGATCTGTCTATTTCGTTCATCCATAGTTGCCTGACTCCC
CGTCGTGTAGATAACTACGATACGGGAGGGCTTACCATCTGGCCCCAGTGCTGCAATGATACCGCGAGAC
CCACGCTCACCGGCTCCAGATTTATCAGCAATAAACCAGCCAGCCGGAAGGGCCGAGCGCAGAAGTGGTC
CTGCAACTTTATCCGCCTCCATCCAGTCTATTAATTGTTGCCGGGAAGCTAGAGTAAGTAGTTCGCCAGT
TAATAGTTTGCGCAACGTTGTTGCCATTGCTACAGGCATCGTGGTGTCACGCTCGTCGTTTGGTATGGCT
TCATTCAGCTCCGGTTCCCAACGATCAAGGCGAGTTACATGATCCCCCATGTTGTGCAAAAAAGCGGTTA
GCTCCTTCGGTCCTCCGATCGTTGTCAGAAGTAAGTTGGCCGCAGTGTTATCACTCATGGTTATGGCAGC
ACTGCATAATTCTCTTACTGTCATGCCATCCGTAAGATGCTTTTCTGTGACTGGTGAGTACTCAACCAAG
TCATTCTGAGAATAGTGTATGCGGCGACCGAGTTGCTCTTGCCCGGCGTCAATACGGGATAATACCGCGC
CACATAGCAGAACTTTAAAAGTGCTCATCATTGGAAAACGTTCTTCGGGGCGAAAACTCTCAAGGATCTT
ACCGCTGTTGAGATCCAGTTCGATGTAACCCACTCGTGCACCCAACTGATCTTCAGCATCTTTTACTTTC
ACCAGCGTTTCTGGGTGAGCAAAAACAGGAAGGCAAAATGCCGCAAAAAAGGGAATAAGGGCGACACGGA
AATGTTGAATACTCATACTCTTCCTTTTTCAATATTATTGAAGCATTTATCAGGGTTATTGTCTCATGAG
CGGATACATATTTGAATGTATTTAGAAAAATAAACAAATAGGGGTTCCGCGCACATTTCCCCGAAAAGTG
CCACCTGACGTCGACGGATCGGGAGATCTCCCGATCCCCTATGGTGCACTCTCAGTACAATCTGCTCTGA
TGCCGCATAGTTAAGCCAGTATCTGCTCCCTGCTTGTGTGTTGGAGGTCGCTGAGTAGTGCGCGAGCAAA
ATTTAAGCTACAACAAGGCAAGGCTTGACCGACAATTGCATGAAGAATCTGCTTAGGGTTAGGCGTTTTG
CGCTGCTTCGCGATGTACGGGCCAGATATACGCGTTGACATTGATTATTGACTAGTTATTAATAGTAATC
AATTACGGGGTCATTAGTTCATAGCCCATATATGGAGTTCCGCGTTACATAACTTACGGTAAATGGCCCG
CCTGGCTGACCGCCCAACGACCCCCGCCCATTGACGTCAATAATGACGTATGTTCCCATAGTAACGCCAA
TAGGGACTTTCCATTGACGTCAATGGGTGGAGTATTTACGGTAAACTGCCCACTTGGCAGTACATCAAGT
GTATCATATGCCAAGTACGCCCCCTATTGACGTCAATGACGGTAAATGGCCCGCCTGGCATTATGCCCAG
TACATGACCTTATGGGACTTTCCTACTTGGCAGTACATCTACGTATTAGTCATCGCTATTACCATGGTGA
TGCGGTTTTGGCAGTACATCAATGGGCGTGGATAGCGGTTTGACTCACGGGGATTTCCAAGTCTCCACCC
CATTGACGTCAATGGGAGTTTGTTTTGGCACCAAAATCAACGGGACTTTCCAAAATGTCGTAACAACTCC
GCCCCATTGACGCAAATGGGCGGTAGGCGTGTACGGTGGGAGGTCTATATAAGCAGCGCGTTTTGCCTGT
ACTGGGTCTCTCTGGTTAGACCAGATCTGAGCCTGGGAGCTCTCTGGCTAACTAGGGAACCCACTGCTTA
AGCCTCAATAAAGCTTGCCTTGAGTGCTTCAAGTAGTGTGTGCCCGTCTGTTGTGTGACTCTGGTAACTA
GAGATCCCTCAGACCCTTTTAGTCAGTGTGGAAAATCTCTAGCAGTGGCGCCCGAACAGGGACTTGAAAG
CGAAAGGGAAACCAGAGGAGCTCTCTCGACGCAGGACTCGGCTTGCTGAAGCGCGCACGGCAAGAGGCGA
GGGGCGGCGACTGGTGAGTACGCCAAAAATTTTGACTAGCGGAGGCTAGAAGGAGAGAGATGGGTGCGAG
AGCGTCAGTATTAAGCGGGGGAGAATTAGATCGCGATGGGAAAAAATTCGGTTAAGGCCAGGGGGAAAGA
AAAAATATAAATTAAAACATATAGTATGGGCAAGCAGGGAGCTAGAACGATTCGCAGTTAATCCTGGCCT
GTTAGAAACATCAGAAGGCTGTAGACAAATACTGGGACAGCTACAACCATCCCTTCAGACAGGATCAGAA
GAACTTAGATCATTATATAATACAGTAGCAACCCTCTATTGTGTGCATCAAAGGATAGAGATAAAAGACA
CCAAGGAAGCTTTAGACAAGATAGAGGAAGAGCAAAACAAAAGTAAGACCACCGCACAGCAAGCGGCCGC
TGATCTTCAGACCTGGAGGAGGAGATATGAGGGACAATTGGAGAAGTGAATTATATAAATATAAAGTAGT
AAAAATTGAACCATTAGGAGTAGCACCCACCAAGGCAAAGAGAAGAGTGGTGCAGAGAGAAAAAAGAGCA
GTGGGAATAGGAGCTTTGTTCCTTGGGTTCTTGGGAGCAGCAGGAAGCACTATGGGCGCAGCGTCAATGA
CGCTGACGGTACAGGCCAGACAATTATTGTCTGGTATAGTGCAGCAGCAGAACAATTTGCTGAGGGCTAT
TGAGGCGCAACAGCATCTGTTGCAACTCACAGTCTGGGGCATCAAGCAGCTCCAGGCAAGAATCCTGGCT
GTGGAAAGATACCTAAAGGATCAACAGCTCCTGGGGATTTGGGGTTGCTCTGGAAAACTCATTTGCACCA
CTGCTGTGCCTTGGAATGCTAGTTGGAGTAATAAATCTCTGGAACAGATTTGGAATCACACGACCTGGAT
GGAGTGGGACAGAGAAATTAACAATTACACAAGCTTAATACACTCCTTAATTGAAGAATCGCAAAACCAG
CAAGAAAAGAATGAACAAGAATTATTGGAATTAGATAAATGGGCAAGTTTGTGGAATTGGTTTAACATAA
CAAATTGGCTGTGGTATATAAAATTATTCATAATGATAGTAGGAGGCTTGGTAGGTTTAAGAATAGTTTT
TGCTGTACTTTCTATAGTGAATAGAGTTAGGCAGGGATATTCACCATTATCGTTTCAGACCCACCTCCCA
ACCCCGAGGGGACCCGACAGGCCCGAAGGAATAGAAGAAGAAGGTGGAGAGAGAGACAGAGACAGATCCA
TTCGATTAGTGAACGGATCGGCACTGCGTGCGCCAATTCTGCAGACAAATGGCAGTATTCATCCACAATT
TTAAAAGAAAAGGGGGGATTGGGGGGTACAGTGCAGGGGAAAGAATAGTAGACATAATAGCAACAGACAT
ACAAACTAAAGAATTACAAAAACAAATTACAAAAATTCAAAATTTTCGGGTTTATTACAGGGACAGCAGA
GATCCAGTTTGGTTAATTAATGAGGGCCTATTTCCCATGATTCCTTCATATTTGCATATACGATACAAGG
CTGTTAGAGAGATAATTAGAATTAATTTGACTGTAAACACAAAGATATTAGTACAAAATACGTGACGTAG
AAAGTAATAATTTCTTGGGTAGTTTGCAGTTTTAAAATTATGTTTTAAAATGGACTATCATATGCTTACC
GTAACTTGAAAGTATTTCGATTTCTTGGCTTTATATATCTTGTGGAAAGGACGAAACACCGGCTATTGGT
CAAGGCAAGGCGTTTTAGAGCTAGAAATAGCAAGTTAAAATAAGGCTAGTCCGTTATCAACTTGAAAAAG
TGGCACCGAGTCGGTGCTTTTTTTGCTAGCTAGGTCTTGAAAGGAGTGGGAATTGGCTCCGGTGCCCGTC
AGTGGGCAGAGCGCACATCGCCCACAGTCCCCGAGAAGTTGGGGGGAGGGGTCGGCAATTGATCCGGTGC
CTAGAGAAGGTGGCGCGGGGTAAACTGGGAAAGTGATGTCGTGTACTGGCTCCGCCTTTTTCCCGAGGGT
GGGGGAGAACCGTATATAAGTGCAGTAGTCGCCGTGAACGTTCTTTTTCGCAACGGGTTTGCCGCCAGAA
CACAGGGGCGCGCCTCTAGAGCGATCGCGCCACCATGAAGAGGACCGCCGATGGCTCTGAGTTCGAGAGC
CCCAAGAAGAAGCGGAAGGTGGAGGCATCTCCAGCAAGCGGACCAAGGCACCTGATGGACCCCCACATCT
TCACCTCTAACTTTAACAATGGCATCGGCAGGCACAAGACATACCTGTGCTATGAGGTGGAGCGCCTGGA
CAACGGCACCAGCGTGAAGATGGATCAGCACAGAGGCTTCCTGCACGGCCAGGCCAAGAATCTGCTGTGC
GGCTTCTACGGCCGGCACGCAGAGCTGAGATTTCTGGACCTGGTGCCTAGCCTGCAGCTGGATCCAGCCC
AGATCTATAGGGTGACCTGGTTCATCAGCTGGTCCCCATGCTTTTCCTGGGGATGTGCAGGAGAGGTGCG
CGCCTTCCTGCAGGAGAATACACACGTGCGGCTGAGAATCTTTGCCGCCCGGATCTACGACTATGATCCT
CTGTACAAGGAGGCCCTGCAGATGCTGAGAGACGCAGGAGCCCAGGTGTCCATCATGACCTATGATGAGT
TCAAGCACTGCTGGGACACATTTGTGGATCACCAGGGCTGTCCCTTTCAGCCTTGGGACGGACTGGATGA
GCACTCCCAGGCCCTGTCTGGCAGGCTGAGGGCCATCCTGCAGAACCAGGGCAATAGCGGAGGATCTAGC
GGAGGATCAAGCGGAAGCGAGACTCCTGGAACCAGCGAAAGCGCAACCCCAGAAAGCAGCGGAGGAAGTA
GCGGAGGAAGCATGGCAATGCAGATGCAGCTTGAAGCAAATGCAGATACTTCAGTGGAAGAAGAAAGCTT
TGGCCCACAACCCATTTCACGGTTAGAGCAGTGTGGCATAAATGCCAACGATGTGAAGAAATTGGAAGAA
GCTGGATTCCATACTGTGGAGGCTGTTGCCTATGCGCCAAAGAAGGAGCTAATAAATATTAAGGGAATTA
GTGAAGCCAAAGCTGATAAAATTCTGGCTGAGGCAGCTAAATTAGTTCCAATGGGTTTCACCACTGCAAC
TGAATTCCACCAAAGGCGGTCAGAGATCATACAGATTACTACTGGCTCCAAAGAGCTTGACAAACTACTT
CAATCTGGCGGATCTAGCGGTGGATCTAGCGGCTCTGAGACCCCTGGAACATCCGAATCCGCCACTCCAG
AGAGCAGCGGAGGCTCTTCTGGAGGATCAGACAAGAAGTACAGCATCGGCCTGGCCATCGGCACCAACTC
TGTGGGCTGGGCCGTGATCACCGACGAGTACAAGGTGCCCAGCAAGAAATTCAAGGTGCTGGGCAACACC
GACCGGCACAGCATCAAGAAGAACCTGATCGGAGCCCTGCTGTTCGACAGCGGCGAAACAGCCGAGGCCA
CCCGGCTGAAGAGAACCGCCAGAAGAAGATACACCAGACGGAAGAACCGGATCTGCTATCTGCAAGAGAT
CTTCAGCAACGAGATGGCCAAGGTGGACGACAGCTTCTTCCACAGACTGGAAGAGTCCTTCCTGGTGGAA
GAGGATAAGAAGCACGAGCGGCACCCCATCTTCGGCAACATCGTGGACGAGGTGGCCTACCACGAGAAGT
ACCCCACCATCTACCACCTGAGAAAGAAACTGGTGGACAGCACCGACAAGGCCGACCTGCGGCTGATCTA
TCTGGCCCTGGCCCACATGATCAAGTTCCGGGGCCACTTCCTGATCGAGGGCGACCTGAACCCCGACAAC
AGCGACGTGGACAAGCTGTTCATCCAGCTGGTGCAGACCTACAACCAGCTGTTCGAGGAAAACCCCATCA
ACGCCAGCGGCGTGGACGCCAAGGCCATCCTGTCTGCCAGACTGAGCAAGAGCAGACGGCTGGAAAATCT
GATCGCCCAGCTGCCCGGCGAGAAGAAGAATGGCCTGTTCGGAAACCTGATTGCCCTGAGCCTGGGCCTG
ACCCCCAACTTCAAGAGCAACTTCGACCTGGCCGAGGATGCCAAACTGCAGCTGAGCAAGGACACCTACG
ACGACGACCTGGACAACCTGCTGGCCCAGATCGGCGACCAGTACGCCGACCTGTTTCTGGCCGCCAAGAA
CCTGTCCGACGCCATCCTGCTGAGCGACATCCTGAGAGTGAACACCGAGATCACCAAGGCCCCCCTGAGC
GCCTCTATGATCAAGAGATACGACGAGCACCACCAGGACCTGACCCTGCTGAAAGCTCTCGTGCGGCAGC
AGCTGCCTGAGAAGTACAAAGAGATTTTCTTCGACCAGAGCAAGAACGGCTACGCCGGCTACATTGACGG
CGGAGCCAGCCAGGAAGAGTTCTACAAGTTCATCAAGCCCATCCTGGAAAAGATGGACGGCACCGAGGAA
CTGCTCGTGAAGCTGAACAGAGAGGACCTGCTGCGGAAGCAGCGGACCTTCGACAACGGCAGCATCCCCC
ACCAGATCCACCTGGGAGAGCTGCACGCCATTCTGCGGCGGCAGGAAGATTTTTACCCATTCCTGAAGGA
CAACCGGGAAAAGATCGAGAAGATCCTGACCTTCCGCATCCCCTACTACGTGGGCCCTCTGGCCAGGGGA
AACAGCAGATTCGCCTGGATGACCAGAAAGAGCGAGGAAACCATCACCCCCTGGAACTTCGAGGAAGTGG
TGGACAAGGGCGCTTCCGCCCAGAGCTTCATCGAGCGGATGACCAACTTCGATAAGAACCTGCCCAACGA
GAAGGTGCTGCCCAAGCACAGCCTGCTGTACGAGTACTTCACCGTGTATAACGAGCTGACCAAAGTGAAA
TACGTGACCGAGGGAATGAGAAAGCCCGCCTTCCTGAGCGGCGAGCAGAAAAAGGCCATCGTGGACCTGC
TGTTCAAGACCAACCGGAAAGTGACCGTGAAGCAGCTGAAAGAGGACTACTTCAAGAAAATCGAGTGCTT
CGACTCCGTGGAAATCTCCGGCGTGGAAGATCGGTTCAACGCCTCCCTGGGCACATACCACGATCTGCTG
AAAATTATCAAGGACAAGGACTTCCTGGACAATGAGGAAAACGAGGACATTCTGGAAGATATCGTGCTGA
CCCTGACACTGTTTGAGGACAGAGAGATGATCGAGGAACGGCTGAAAACCTATGCCCACCTGTTCGACGA
CAAAGTGATGAAGCAGCTGAAGCGGCGGAGATACACCGGCTGGGGCAGGCTGAGCCGGAAGCTGATCAAC
GGCATCCGGGACAAGCAGTCCGGCAAGACAATCCTGGATTTCCTGAAGTCCGACGGCTTCGCCAACAGAA
ACTTCATGCAGCTGATCCACGACGACAGCCTGACCTTTAAAGAGGACATCCAGAAAGCCCAGGTGTCCGG
CCAGGGCGATAGCCTGCACGAGCACATTGCCAATCTGGCCGGCAGCCCCGCCATTAAGAAGGGCATCCTG
CAGACAGTGAAGGTGGTGGACGAGCTCGTGAAAGTGATGGGCCGGCACAAGCCCGAGAACATCGTGATCG
AAATGGCCAGAGAGAACCAGACCACCCAGAAGGGACAGAAGAACAGCCGCGAGAGAATGAAGCGGATCGA
AGAGGGCATCAAAGAGCTGGGCAGCCAGATCCTGAAAGAACACCCCGTGGAAAACACCCAGCTGCAGAAC
GAGAAGCTGTACCTGTACTACCTGCAGAATGGGCGGGATATGTACGTGGACCAGGAACTGGACATCAACC
GGCTGTCCGACTACGATGTGGACCATATCGTGCCTCAGAGCTTTCTGAAGGACGACTCCATCGACAACAA
GGTGCTGACCAGAAGCGACAAGAACCGGGGCAAGAGCGACAACGTGCCCTCCGAAGAGGTCGTGAAGAAG
ATGAAGAACTACTGGCGGCAGCTGCTGAACGCCAAGCTGATTACCCAGAGAAAGTTCGACAATCTGACCA
AGGCCGAGAGAGGCGGCCTGAGCGAACTGGATAAGGCCGGCTTCATCAAGAGACAGCTGGTGGAAACCCG
GCAGATCACAAAGCACGTGGCACAGATCCTGGACTCCCGGATGAACACTAAGTACGACGAGAATGACAAG
CTGATCCGGGAAGTGAAAGTGATCACCCTGAAGTCCAAGCTGGTGTCCGATTTCCGGAAGGATTTCCAGT
TTTACAAAGTGCGCGAGATCAACAACTACCACCACGCCCACGACGCCTACCTGAACGCCGTCGTGGGAAC
CGCCCTGATCAAAAAGTACCCTAAGCTGGAAAGCGAGTTCGTGTACGGCGACTACAAGGTGTACGACGTG
CGGAAGATGATCGCCAAGAGCGAGCAGGAAATCGGCAAGGCTACCGCCAAGTACTTCTTCTACAGCAACA
TCATGAACTTTTTCAAGACCGAGATTACCCTGGCCAACGGCGAGATCCGGAAGCGGCCTCTGATCGAGAC
AAACGGCGAAACCGGGGAGATCGTGTGGGATAAGGGCCGGGATTTTGCCACCGTGCGGAAAGTGCTGAGC
ATGCCCCAAGTGAATATCGTGAAAAAGACCGAGGTGCAGACAGGCGGCTTCAGCAAAGAGTCTATCCTGC
CCAAGAGGAACAGCGATAAGCTGATCGCCAGAAAGAAGGACTGGGACCCTAAGAAGTACGGCGGCTTCGA
CAGCCCCACCGTGGCCTATTCTGTGCTGGTGGTGGCCAAAGTGGAAAAGGGCAAGTCCAAGAAACTGAAG
AGTGTGAAAGAGCTGCTGGGGATCACCATCATGGAAAGAAGCAGCTTCGAGAAGAATCCCATCGACTTTC
TGGAAGCCAAGGGCTACAAAGAAGTGAAAAAGGACCTGATCATCAAGCTGCCTAAGTACTCCCTGTTCGA
GCTGGAAAACGGCCGGAAGAGAATGCTGGCCTCTGCCGGCGAACTGCAGAAGGGAAACGAACTGGCCCTG
CCCTCCAAATATGTGAACTTCCTGTACCTGGCCAGCCACTATGAGAAGCTGAAGGGCTCCCCCGAGGATA
ATGAGCAGAAACAGCTGTTTGTGGAACAGCACAAGCACTACCTGGACGAGATCATCGAGCAGATCAGCGA
GTTCTCCAAGAGAGTGATCCTGGCCGACGCTAATCTGGACAAAGTGCTGTCCGCCTACAACAAGCACCGG
GATAAGCCCATCAGAGAGCAGGCCGAGAATATCATCCACCTGTTTACCCTGACCAATCTGGGAGCCCCTG
CCGCCTTCAAGTACTTTGACACCACCATCGACCGGAAGAGGTACACCAGCACCAAAGAGGTGCTGGACGC
CACCCTGATCCACCAGAGCATCACCGGCCTGTACGAGACACGGATCGACCTGTCTCAGCTGGGAGGCGAC
AAAAGGCCGGCGGCCACGAAAAAGGCCGGCCAGGCAAAAAAGAAAAAGGGATCCGGAGAGGGCAGAGGAA
GTCTGCTAACATGCGGTGACGTCGAGGAGAATCCTGGCCCAACTAATCTGAGCGACATCATTGAGAAGGA
GACTGGGAAACAGCTGGTCATTCAGGAGTCCATCCTGATGCTGCCTGAGGAGGTGGAGGAAGTGATCGGC
AACAAGCCAGAGTCTGACATCCTGGTGCACACCGCCTACGACGAGTCCACAGATGAGAATGTGATGCTGC
TGACCTCTGACGCCCCCGAGTATAAGCCTTGGGCCCTGGTCATCCAGGATTCTAACGGCGAGAATAAGAT
CAAGATGCTGAGCGGAGGATCCGGAGGATCTGGAGGCAGCACCAACCTGTCTGACATCATCGAGAAGGAG
ACAGGCAAGCAGCTGGTCATCCAGGAGAGCATCCTGATGCTGCCCGAAGAAGTCGAAGAAGTGATCGGAA
ACAAGCCTGAGAGCGATATCCTGGTCCATACCGCCTACGACGAGAGTACCGACGAAAATGTGATGCTGCT
GACATCCGACGCCCCAGAGTATAAGCCCTGGGCTCTGGTCATCCAGGATTCCAACGGAGAGAACAAAATC
AAAATGCTGTCTGGCGGCTCAAAAAGAACCGCCGACGGCAGCGAATTCGAGCCCAAGAAGAAGAGGAAAG
TCGGAAGCGGAGCTACTAACTTCAGCCTGCTGAAGCAGGCTGGAGACGTGGAGGAGAACCCTGGACCTAT
GGTGAGCAAGGGCGAGGAGCTGTTCACCGGGGTGGTGCCCATCCTGGTCGAGCTGGACGGCGACGTAAAC
GGCCACAAGTTCAGCGTGTCCGGCGAGGGCGAGGGCGATGCCACCTACGGCAAGCTGACCCTGAAGTTCA
TCTGCACCACCGGCAAGCTGCCCGTGCCCTGGCCCACCCTCGTGACCACCCTGACCTATGGAGTGCAGTG
CTTCAGCCGCTACCCCGACCACATGAAGCAGCACGACTTCTTCAAGTCCGCCATGCCCGAAGGCTACGTC
CAGGAGCGCACCATCTTCTTCAAGGACGACGGCAACTACAAGACCCGCGCCGAGGTGAAGTTCGAGGGCG
ACACCCTGGTGAACCGCATCGAGCTGAAGGGCATCGACTTCAAGGAGGACGGCAACATCCTGGGGCACAA
GCTGGAGTACAACTACAACAGCCACAACGTCTATATCATGGCCGACAAGCAGAAGAACGGCATCAAGGTG
AACTTCAAGATCCGCCACAACATCGAGGACGGCAGCGTGCAGCTCGCCGACCACTACCAGCAGAACACCC
CCATCGGCGACGGCCCCGTGCTGCTGCCCGACAACCACTACCTGAGCACCCAGTCCGCCCTGAGCAAAGA
CCCCAACGAGAAGCGCGATCACATGGTCCTGCTGGAGTTCGTGACCGCCGCCGGGATCACTCTCGGCATG
GACGAGCTGTACAAGTAGGTTAACAATCAACCTCTGGATTACAAAATTTGTGAAAGATTGACTGGTATTC
TTAACTATGTTGCTCCTTTTACGCTATGTGGATACGCTGCTTTAATGCCTTTGTATCATGCTATTGCTTC
CCGTATGGCTTTCATTTTCTCCTCCTTGTATAAATCCTGGTTGCTGTCTCTTTATGAGGAGTTGTGGCCC
GTTGTCAGGCAACGTGGCGTGGTGTGCACTGTGTTTGCTGACGCAACCCCCACTGGTTGGGGCATTGCCA
CCACCTGTCAGCTCCTTTCCGGGACTTTCGCTTTCCCCCTCCCTATTGCCACGGCGGAACTCATCGCCGC
CTGCCTTGCCCGCTGCTGGACAGGGGCTCGGCTGTTGGGCACTGACAATTCCGTGGTGTTGTCGGGGAAA
TCATCGTCCTTTCCTTGGCTGCTCGCCTGTGTTGCCACCTGGATTCTGCGCGGGACGTCCTTCTGCTACG
TCCCTTCGGCCCTCAATCCAGCGGACCTTCCTTCCCGCGGCCTGCTGCCGGCTCTGCGGCCTCTTCCGCG
TCTTCGCCTTCGCCCTCAGACGAGTCGGATCTCCCTTTGGGCCGCCTCCCCGCGTCGACTTTAAGACCAA
TGACTTACAAGGCAGCTGTAGATCTTAGCCACTTTTTAAAAGAAAAGGGGGGACTGGAAGGGCTAATTCA
CTCCCAACGAAGACAAGATCTGCTTTTTGCTTGTACTGGGTCTCTCTGGTTAGACCAGATCTGAGCCTGG
GAGCTCTCTGGCTAACTAGGGAACCCACTGCTTAAGCCTCAATAAAGCTTGCCTTGAGTGCTTCAAGTAG
TGTGTGCCCGTCTGTTGTGTGACTCTGGTAACTAGAGATCCCTCAGACCCTTTTAGTCAGTGTGGAAAAT
CTCTAGCAGGGCCCGTTTAAACCCGCTGATCAGCCTCGACTGTGCCTTCTAGTTGCCAGCCATCTGTTGT
TTGCCCCTCCCCCGTGCCTTCCTTGACCCTGGAAGGTGCCACTCCCACTGTCCTTTCCTAATAAAATGAG
GAAATTGCATCGCATTGTCTGAGTAGGTGTCATTCTATTCTGGGGGGTGGGGTGGGGCAGGACAGCAAGG
GGGAGGATTGGGAAGACAATAGCAGGCATGCTGGGGATGCGGTGGGCTCTATGGCTTCTGAGGCGGAAAG
AACCAGCTGGGGCTCTAGGGGGTATCCCC
[124 nt withheld, positions 14240-14363]
C
[91 nt withheld, positions 14365-14455]
A
[49 nt withheld, positions 14457-14505]
CCTTTGACGTTGGAGTCCACGTTCTTT
[37 nt withheld, positions 14533-14569]
ACCCTATCTCGGTCTATTCTTTTGATTTATAAGGGATTTTGCCGATTTCGGCCTATTGGTTAAAAAATGA
GCTGATTTAACAAAAATTTAACGCGAATTAATTCTGTGGAATGTGTGTCAGTTAGGGTGTGGAAAGTCCC
CAGGCTCCCCAGCAGGCAGAAGTATGCAAAGCATGCATCTCAATTAGTCAGCAACCAGGTGTGGAAAGTC
CCCAGGCTCCCCAGCAGGCAGAAGTATGCAAAGCATGCATCTCAATTAGTCAGCAACCATAGTCCCGCCC
CTAACTCCGCCCATCCCGCCCCTAACTCCGCCCAGTTCCGCCCATTCTCCGCCCCATGGCTGACTAATTT
TTTTTATTTATGCAG
Features (pLannotate 1.2.2; 38 found; start..end, strand, type, name):
    125..172     +  promoter       EM7 promoter: synthetic bacterial promoter&nbsp
    191..565     +  CDS            BleoR: antibiotic-binding protein; Sh ble from Streptoalloteichus hindustanus; confers resistance to bleomycin, phleomycin, and Zeocin™
    575..700     +  CDS            ble (fragment): BLE_KLEPN - Experimental evidence at protein level: Swiss-Prot protein existence level 1. Binding protein with a strong affinity to the bleomycin family of antibiotics. Binds to CL990; an antimitotic-antibiotic compound. From Klebsiella pneumoniae.
    695..816     +  polyA_signal   SV40 poly(A) signal: SV40 polyadenylation signal
    887..909     -  protein_bind   lac operator (fragment): The lac repressor binds to the lac operator to inhibit transcription in E. coli. This inhibition can be relieved by adding lactose or isopropyl-β-D-thiogalactopyranoside (IPTG). lac repressor encoded by lacI
    913..943     -  promoter       lac promoter: promoter for the E. coli lac operon
    958..979     -  protein_bind   CAP binding site: CAP binding activates transcription in the presence of cAMP. E. coli catabolite activator protein
    992..1084    -  CDS            lacI (fragment): lac repressor; lacI; The lac repressor binds to the lac operator to inhibit transcription in E. coli. This inhibition can be relieved by adding lactose or isopropyl-β-D-thiogalactopyranoside (IPTG).
   1267..1855    -  rep_origin     ori: high-copy-number ColE1/pMB1/pBR322/pUC origin of replication
   2026..2886    -  CDS            AmpR: β-lactamase; bla; confers resistance to ampicillin, carbenicillin, and related antibiotics
   2887..2991    -  promoter       AmpR promoter: bla
   3050..3102    -  misc_feature   bom (fragment): basis of mobility region from pBR322
   3257..3636    +  enhancer       CMV enhancer: human cytomegalovirus immediate early enhancer
   3637..3836    +  promoter       CMV promoter: human cytomegalovirus (CMV) immediate early promoter
   3854..4034    +  LTR            5' LTR (truncated): truncated 5' long terminal repeat (LTR) from HIV-1
   4081..4206    +  misc_feature   HIV-1 Ψ: packaging signal of human immunodeficiency virus type 1
   4190..4553    +  CDS            HIV-1 gag (fragment): gag protein from human immunodeficiency virus 1; gag
   4699..4932    +  misc_feature   RRE: The Rev response element (RRE) of HIV-1 allows for Rev-dependent mRNA export from the nucleus to the cytoplasm.
   5309..5409    +  CDS            Rev (fragment): human immunodeficiency virus 1 (HIV-1) Rev protein; rev; enhances nuclear export of unspliced and incompletely spliced viral mRNAs
   5459..5576    +  misc_feature   cPPT/CTS: central polypurine tract and central termination sequence of HIV-1
   5622..5862    +  promoter       U6 promoter: RNA polymerase III promoter for human U6 snRNA
   5892..5967    +  misc_RNA       gRNA scaffold: guide RNA scaffold for the Streptococcus pyogenes CRISPR/Cas9 system
   5980..5998    +  CDS            small t antigen (fragment): SV40 (simian virus 40) small t antigen
   6024..6235    +  promoter       EF-1α core promoter: core promoter for human elongation factor EF-1α
   6322..6915    +  CDS            APOBEC3A: ABC3A_HUMAN - Experimental evidence at protein level: Swiss-Prot protein existence level 1. DNA deaminase (cytidine deaminase) with restriction activity against viruses, foreign DNA and mobility of retrotransposons. Exhibits antiviral activity against adeno-associated virus (AAV) and human T- cell leukemia virus type 1 (HTLV-1) and may inhibit the mobility of LTR and non-LTR retrotransposons. Selectively targets single-stranded DNA and can deaminate both methylcytosine and cytosine in foreign DNA. Can induce somatic hypermutation in the nuclear and mitochondrial DNA. May also play a role in th
   7012..7371    +  CDS            RAD51 (fragment): RAD51_HUMAN - Also known as RAD51A, RECA. Experimental evidence at protein level: Swiss-Prot protein existence level 1. Plays an important role in homologous strand exchange, a key step in DNA repair through homologous recombination (HR) (PubMed:28575658). Binds to single and double-stranded DNA and exhibits DNA-dependent ATPase activity. Catalyzes the recognition of homology and strand exchange between homologous DNA partners to form a joint molecule between a processed DNA break and the repair template. Binds to single-stranded DNA in an ATP-dependent manner to form nucleoprotein filaments w
   7450..9051    +  CDS            dCas9(N): N-terminal portion of catalytically inactive Streptococcus pyogenes dCas9 carrying the D10A mutation (Zetsche et al., 2015)
   9052..11550   +  CDS            Cas9(C): C-terminal portion of Streptococcus pyogenes Cas9 (Zetsche et al., 2015)
  11551..11598   +  CDS            nucleoplasmin NLS: bipartite nuclear localization signal from nucleoplasmin
  11941..12189   +  CDS            UGI: UNGI_BPPB2 - Experimental evidence at protein level: Swiss-Prot protein existence level 1. This protein binds specifically and reversibly to the host uracil-DNA glycosylase, preventing removal of uracil residues from PBS2 DNA by the host uracil-excision repair system. From Bacillus phage PBS2 (Bacteriophage PBS2).
  12319..13035   +  CDS            EGFP: EGFP is a basic (constitutively fluorescent) green fluorescent protein published in 1996, derived from Aequorea victoria. It is reported to be a rapidly-maturing weak dimer with moderate acid sensitivity.
  13045..13633   +  misc_feature   WPRE: woodchuck hepatitis virus posttranscriptional regulatory element
  13684..13703   +  misc_feature   cPPT/CTS (fragment): central polypurine tract and central termination sequence of HIV-1
  13705..13938   +  LTR            3' LTR (ΔU3): self-inactivating 3' long terminal repeat (LTR) from HIV-1
  13970..14194   +  polyA_signal   bGH poly(A) signal: bovine growth hormone polyadenylation signal
  14198..14219   +  promoter       SV40 promoter (fragment): SV40 enhancer and early promoter
  14240..14668   +  rep_origin     f1 ori (sequence partly withheld): f1 bacteriophage origin of replication; arrow indicates direction of (+) strand synthesis
  14682..77      +  promoter       SV40 promoter (across the origin): SV40 enhancer and early promoter
