[The description below was written by a language model from this plasmid's Addgene catalogue record and pLannotate feature annotations shown in this document.]
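Description:
Lenti-117G-hyeA3A-BE4max is a lentiviral, all-in-one CRISPR cytidine base editor plasmid of about 14.9 kb, adapted from lentiCRISPRv1 for expression in mammalian cells. It is propagated in E. coli as a high-copy plasmid through a ColE1/pUC-type origin with ampicillin selection. The backbone also carries an f1 origin and an SV40/EM7-driven bleomycin (Zeocin) resistance cassette outside the viral region. The transfer cassette has a CMV enhancer/promoter fused to a truncated HIV-1 5' LTR, followed by the Ψ packaging signal, RRE and cPPT/CTS, and it ends in a WPRE and a self-inactivating ΔU3 3' LTR. With packaging functions supplied in trans, this arrangement produces replication-incompetent particles.

Two expression units lie between the LTRs. A human U6 promoter precedes an S. pyogenes guide RNA scaffold. The name suggests a preloaded guide ("117G"), but the record does not define its target. Downstream, an EF-1α core promoter drives the hyeA3A-BE4max editor. This is human APOBEC3A cytidine deaminase carrying the recorded N57G mutation, followed by a RAD51 fragment that serves as a single-stranded DNA-binding domain, then S. pyogenes Cas9 annotated with the D10A change, a nucleoplasmin NLS and the uracil glycosylase inhibitor UGI. One UGI copy is annotated, although the gap before it leaves room for further unannotated sequence. An EGFP coding sequence follows the editor and can be used to identify transduced cells, but the element linking it to the editor is not annotated. According to the associated publication's title, fusing a single-stranded DNA-binding domain is intended to raise the efficiency and targeting range of cytidine base editors. The construct is used for lentiviral delivery of this C-to-T editor.
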