Addgene plasmid #157946: Lenti-117G-hyeA3A-BE4max
Purpose: Lentiviral expression of hyeA3A-BE4max
Depositing lab: Dali Li. Depositing organization: East China Normal University. Publication: Increasing the efficiency and targeting range of cytidine base editors through fusion of a single-stranded DNA-binding protein domain. Zhang X, Chen L, Zhu B, Wang L, Chen C, Hong M, Huang Y, Li H, Han H, Cai B, Yu W, Yin S, Yang L, Yang Z, Liu M, Zhang Y, Mao Z, Wu Y, Liu M, Li D. Nat Cell Biol. 2020 Jun;22(6):740-750. doi: 10.1038/s41556-020-0518-8. Epub 2020 May 11. PubMed 32393889.
Backbone
  Vector backbone: Adapted from lentiCRISPRv1
  Vector type: Mammalian Expression, Lentiviral, CRISPR
Growth in bacteria
  Bacterial resistance: Ampicillin, 100 μg/mL
  Growth temperature: 37°C
  Growth strain: NEB Stable
  Copy number: High Copy
Gene/Insert
  Gene/Insert name: Lenti -117G-hyeA3A-BE4max
  Species: Synthetic
  Mutation: N57G
  Cloning method: Gibson Cloning
  Sequencing primers: 5′ ctgcagacaaatggcagta; 3′ TTAAGAATACCAGTCAATCTTTC
Terms and licenses: Academic/Nonprofit Terms; Industry Terms: Not Available to Industry
How to cite: Lenti-117G-hyeA3A-BE4max was a gift from Dali Li (Addgene plasmid # 157946 ; http://n2t.net/addgene:157946 ; RRID:Addgene_157946)
